>Addgene plasmid #153512 | pAGM9121_Strep II | addgene full sequence | sequence record 310843 | Addgene NGS Result
GTGCCGAGGCACGAACCCAGTGGACATAAGCCTGTTCGGTTCGTAAGCTGTAATGCAAGTAGCGTATGCG
CTCACGCAACTGGTCCAGAACCTTGACCGAACGCAGCGGTGGTAACGGCGCAGTGGCGGTTTTCATGGCT
TGTTATGACTGTTTTTTTGGGGTACAGTCTATGCCTCGGGCATCCAAGCAGCAAGCGCGTTACGCCGTGG
GTCGATGTTTGATGTTATGGAGCAGCAACGATGTTACGCAGCAGGGCAGTCGCCCTAAAACAAAGTTAAA
CATCATGGGGGAAGCGGTGATCGCCGAAGTATCGACTCAACTATCAGAGGTAGTTGGCGTCATCGAGCGC
CATCTCGAACCGACGTTGCTGGCCGTACATTTGTACGGCTCCGCAGTGGATGGCGGCCTGAAGCCACACA
GCGATATTGATTTGCTGGTTACGGTGACCGTAAGGCTTGATGAAACAACGCGGCGAGCTTTGATCAACGA
CCTTTTGGAAACTTCGGCTTCCCCTGGAGAGAGCGAGATTCTCCGCGCTGTAGAAGTCACCATTGTTGTG
CACGACGACATCATTCCGTGGCGTTATCCAGCTAAGCGCGAACTGCAATTTGGAGAATGGCAGCGCAATG
ACATTCTTGCAGGTATCTTCGAGCCAGCCACGATCGACATTGATCTGGCTATCTTGCTGACAAAAGCAAG
AGAACATAGCGTTGCCTTGGTAGGTCCAGCGGCGGAGGAACTCTTTGATCCGGTTCCTGAACAGGATCTA
TTTGAGGCGCTAAATGAAACCTTAACGCTATGGAACTCGCCGCCCGACTGGGCTGGCGATGAGCGAAATG
TAGTGCTTACGTTGTCCCGCATTTGGTACAGCGCAGTAACCGGCAAAATCGCGCCGAAGGATGTCGCTGC
CGACTGGGCAATGGAGCGCCTGCCGGCCCAGTATCAGCCCGTCATACTTGAAGCTAGACAGGCTTATCTT
GGACAAGAAGAAGATCGCTTGGCCTCGCGCGCAGATCAGTTGGAAGAATTTGTCCATTACGTGAAAGGCG
AGATCACCAAGGTAGTCGGCAAATAATGTCTAGCTAGAAATTCGTTCAAGCCGACGCCGCTTCGCGGCGC
GGCTTAACTCAAGCGTTAGATGCACTAAGCACATAATTGCTCACAGCCAAACTATCAGGTCAAGTCTGCT
TTTATTATTTTTAAGCGTGCATAATAAGCCCTACACAAATTGGGAGATATATCATGCTGTCAGACCAAGT
TTACTCATATATACTTTAGATTGATTTAAAACTTCATTTTTAATTTAAAAGGATCTAGGTGAAGATCCTT
TTTGATAATCTCATGACCAAAATCCCTTAACGTGAGTTTTCGTTCCACTGAGCGTCAGACCCCGTAGAAA
AGATCAAAGGATCTTCTTGAGATCCTTTTTTTCTGCGCGTAATCTGCTGCTTGCAAACAAAAAAACCACC
GCTACCAGCGGTGGTTTGTTTGCCGGATCAAGAGCTACCAACTCTTTTTCCGAAGGTAACTGGCTTCAGC
AGAGCGCAGATACCAAATACTGTTCTTCTAGTGTAGCCGTAGTTAGGCCACCACTTCAAGAACTCTGTAG
CACCGCCTACATACCTCGCTCTGCTAATCCTGTTACCAGTGGCTGCTGCCAGTGGCGATAAGTCGTGTCT
TACCGGGTTGGACTCAAGACGATAGTTACCGGATAAGGCGCAGCGGTCGGGCTGAACGGGGGGTTCGTGC
ACACAGCCCAGCTTGGAGCGAACGACCTACACCGAACTGAGATACCTACAGCGTGAGCTATGAGAAAGCG
CCACGCTTCCCGAAGGGAGAAAGGCGGACAGGTATCCGGTAAGCGGCAGGGTCGGAACAGGAGAGCGCAC
GAGGGAGCTTCCAGGGGGAAACGCCTGGTATCTTTATAGTCCTGTCGGGTTTCGCCACCTCTGACTTGAG
CGTCGATTTTTGTGATGCTCGTCAGGGGGGCGGAGCCTATGGAAAAACGCCAGCAACGCGGCCTTTTTAC
GGTTCCTGCACTCTGTGGTCTCATTCGGGTGGTTCTGCTTGGTCACATCCACAATTTGAAAAATAGGCTT
CGAGACCACGAA
Features (pLannotate 1.2.2; 4 found; start..end, strand, type, name):
     23..46      +  promoter       Pc promoter (fragment): intI1 (promoter lies within the coding sequence); class 1 integron promoter
    222..278     +  CDS            GmR (fragment): gentamycin acetyltransferase; aacC1; confers resistance to gentamycin
    289..1076    +  CDS            SmR (fragment): aminoglycoside adenylyltransferase (Murphy, 1985); aadA; confers resistance to spectinomycin and streptomycin
   1417..2005    +  rep_origin     ori: high-copy-number ColE1/pMB1/pBR322/pUC origin of replication
