[The description below was written by a language model from this plasmid's Addgene catalogue record and pLannotate feature annotations shown in this document.]
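Description:
pAGM9121_Strep II is a small (about 2.1 kb) synthetic-biology donor plasmid built on the pAGM9121 backbone and carrying a synthetic Strep II affinity tag module intended for placement at the C-terminus of a protein of interest. It is a bacterial cloning and storage vector rather than an expression construct. It replicates in E. coli from a high-copy ColE1/pUC-type origin and is selected with spectinomycin. The resistance comes from an aadA (aminoglycoside adenylyltransferase) coding sequence, which confers spectinomycin and streptomycin resistance. Upstream of it the annotation detects a fragment of the class 1 integron Pc promoter and a short remnant of the gentamicin acetyltransferase gene. These are probably leftovers of the integron-derived cassette from which the marker was taken, and the gentamicin fragment is far too short to be functional.

The automated feature table identifies only these backbone elements. The Strep II insert itself was not annotated, likely because the tag is very short, and the record does not give its flanking cloning sites or overhangs (the 5′ site is listed as unknown). No promoter or terminator for expressing the tag is recorded, which fits its role as a part donor whose tag sequence is excised and joined to other modules during assembly. Strep II is a short peptide that binds engineered streptavidin (Strep-Tactin), allowing gentle affinity purification and detection of tagged proteins. According to the associated publication title, the plasmid belongs to a modular secretion system spanning two yeast species for producing unspecific peroxygenases, where it would supply an interchangeable C-terminal tag.
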