Addgene plasmid #153512: pAGM9121_Strep II
Purpose: Strep II C-terminal Tag Donor Plasmid
Depositing lab: Sylvestre Marillonnet. Depositing organization: Leibniz Institute of Plant Biochemistry (IPB). Publication: A modular two yeast species secretion system for the production and preparative application of unspecific peroxygenases. Pullmann P, Knorrscheidt A, Munch J, Palme PR, Hoehenwarter W, Marillonnet S, Alcalde M, Westermann B, Weissenborn MJ. Commun Biol. 2021 May 12;4(1):562. doi: 10.1038/s42003-021-02076-3. PubMed 33980981.
Backbone
  Vector backbone: pAGM9121
  Vector type: Synthetic Biology
Growth in bacteria
  Bacterial resistance: Spectinomycin, 50 μg/mL
  Growth temperature: 37°C
  Growth strain: DH5alpha
  Copy number: High Copy
Gene/Insert
  Gene/Insert name: Strep II
  Species: Synthetic
  Cloning method: Restriction Enzyme; 5′ cloning site Unknown (unknown if destroyed)
Terms and licenses: Academic/Nonprofit Terms; Industry Terms: Not Available to Industry
Depositor comments: Please visit https://www.biorxiv.org/content/10.1101/2020.07.22.216432v1 for bioRxiv preprint.
How to cite: pAGM9121_Strep II was a gift from Sylvestre Marillonnet (Addgene plasmid # 153512 ; http://n2t.net/addgene:153512 ; RRID:Addgene_153512)
